Addgene plasmid #86864: p{CFD4-3xP3::DsRed}
Purpose: (Empty Backbone) Expresses DsRed in eyes and provides a backbone for expressing two gRNAs. With attB integration site.
Depositing lab: David Stern. Depositing organization: HHMI, Janelia Research Campus. Publication: Genetic and Transgenic Reagents for Drosophila simulans, D. mauritiana, D. yakuba, D. santomea, and D. virilis. Stern DL, Crocker J, Ding Y, Frankel N, Kappes G, Kim E, Kuzmickas R, Lemire A, Mast JD, Picard S. G3 (Bethesda). 2017 Apr 3;7(4):1339-1347. doi: 10.1534/g3.116.038885. PubMed 28280212.
Backbone
  Vector backbone: pCFD4-U6:1_U6:3tandemgRNAs
  Backbone manufacturer: Simon Bullock Lab
  Backbone size (bp): 7159
  Modifications to backbone: Replaced vermillion gene with 3XP3::DsRed. Then mutated DsRed to eliminate BbsI restriction site
  Vector type: Insect Expression
Growth in bacteria
  Bacterial resistance: Ampicillin, 100 μg/mL
  Growth temperature: 37°C
  Growth strain: DH5alpha
  Copy number: High Copy
Gene/Insert
  Cloning method: Gibson Cloning
  Sequencing primers: 5′ accgcgggcccgggatccaccggtcgccacCATGGTGCGCTCCTCCAA; 3′ gtacaggcgctcggtggaggcctcccagccCATGGTTTTCTTCTGCATTACGG
Terms and licenses: Academic/Nonprofit Terms; Industry Terms: Not Available to Industry
How to cite: p{CFD4-3xP3::DsRed} was a gift from David Stern (Addgene plasmid # 86864 ; http://n2t.net/addgene:86864 ; RRID:Addgene_86864)
