[The description below was written by a language model from this plasmid's Addgene catalogue record and pLannotate feature annotations shown in this document.]
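Description:
p{CFD4-3xP3::DsRed} is an empty insect-expression backbone for making transgenic Drosophila that express two CRISPR guide RNAs. It derives from the pCFD4-U6:1_U6:3tandemgRNAs vector. The vermilion marker of the parent was replaced with a 3xP3::DsRed cassette, and the DsRed coding sequence was then mutated to remove a BbsI site, presumably so that this enzyme stays usable for guide cloning. In E. coli the plasmid is a high-copy ampicillin-resistant construct with a ColE1/pUC-type origin. It also carries an f1 origin and leftover cloning-vector elements (lac promoter/operator, lacZα and lacI fragments, T3 and T7 promoters).

The guide RNA module consists of the Drosophila U6-1 RNA polymerase III promoter followed by an S. pyogenes Cas9 gRNA scaffold, then the U6-3 promoter and a second scaffold, so two guides can be transcribed from a single insertion. This tandem unit is flanked by gypsy insulator sequences, which buffer it from chromosomal position effects. The marker cassette is annotated as an hsp70 minimal promoter fragment upstream of DsRed, ending in an SV40 polyadenylation signal. The 3xP3 binding sites themselves are not called in the feature tables, but the record states that the cassette drives DsRed in the eyes, giving a fluorescent transformation marker that does not require a mutant eye-colour background. A φC31 attB site allows integrase-mediated insertion into attP landing sites. The associated publication concerns reagents for non-melanogaster species such as D. simulans, D. mauritiana, D. yakuba, D. santomea and D. virilis.

The two sequence records differ slightly in length (6,566 versus 6,446 nt) and in the extent of the gypsy insulator and the orientation of the f1 origin, and both are shorter than the listed parental backbone size.
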