Features (pLannotate 1.2.2; 23 found; start..end, strand, type, name):
    257..340     +  CDS            large T antigen (fragment): large T antigen from SV40 (simian virus 40)
    363..497     +  polyA_signal   SV40 poly(A) signal: SV40 polyadenylation signal
    600..669     +  protein_bind   attB: attB site for the φC31 integrase (Groth et al., 2000) phage φC31 integrase
    912..1182    +  protein_bind   gypsy insulator (fragment): chromatin insulator from Drosophila Su(Hw), CP190, and Mod(mdg4)67.2
   1194..1990    +  promoter       dU6-1 promoter: RNA polymerase III promoter for Drosophila U6-1 snRNA (Port et al., 2014)
   2009..2084    +  misc_RNA       gRNA scaffold: guide RNA scaffold for the Streptococcus pyogenes CRISPR/Cas9 system
   2085..2505    +  promoter       dU6-3 promoter: RNA polymerase III promoter for Drosophila U6-3 snRNA (Port et al., 2014)
   2524..2599    +  misc_RNA       gRNA scaffold: guide RNA scaffold for the Streptococcus pyogenes CRISPR/Cas9 system
   2840..2885    +  protein_bind   gypsy insulator (fragment): chromatin insulator from Drosophila Su(Hw), CP190, and Mod(mdg4)67.2
   2910..2928    -  promoter       T3 promoter: promoter for bacteriophage T3 RNA polymerase
   2973..2989    -  protein_bind   lac operator: The lac repressor binds to the lac operator to inhibit transcription in E. coli. This inhibition can be relieved by adding lactose or isopropyl-β-D-thiogalactopyranoside (IPTG). lac repressor encoded by lacI
   2997..3027    -  promoter       lac promoter: promoter for the E. coli lac operon
   3042..3063    -  protein_bind   CAP binding site: CAP binding activates transcription in the presence of cAMP. E. coli catabolite activator protein
   3076..3168    -  CDS            lacI (fragment): lac repressor; lacI; The lac repressor binds to the lac operator to inhibit transcription in E. coli. This inhibition can be relieved by adding lactose or isopropyl-β-D-thiogalactopyranoside (IPTG).
   3351..3939    -  rep_origin     ori: high-copy-number ColE1/pMB1/pBR322/pUC origin of replication
   4110..4970    -  CDS            AmpR: β-lactamase; bla; confers resistance to ampicillin, carbenicillin, and related antibiotics
   4971..5075    -  promoter       AmpR promoter: bla
   5128..5556    -  rep_origin     f1 ori (sequence partly withheld): f1 bacteriophage origin of replication; arrow indicates direction of (+) strand synthesis
   5561..5718    -  CDS            lacZα (fragment): LacZα fragment of β-galactosidase; lacZ fragment
   5721..5739    +  promoter       T7 promoter: promoter for bacteriophage T7 RNA polymerase
   5844..5966    +  promoter       hsp70 promoter (fragment): Drosophila melanogaster hsp70Bb promoter
   5980..6013    +  misc_feature   MCS (fragment): multiple cloning site
   6021..255     +  CDS            DsRed1 (across the origin): wild-type DsRed mammalian codon-optimized
>Addgene plasmid #86864 | p{CFD4-3xP3::DsRed} | depositor full sequence | sequence record 169409 | p{CFD4-3xP3::DsRed} sequence 6446 bps
GGCTGGGAGGCCTCCACCGAGCGCCTGTACCCCCGCGACGGCGTGCTGAAGGGCGAGATCCACAAGGCCC
TGAAGCTGAAGGACGGCGGCCACTACCTGGTGGAGTTCAAGTCCATCTACATGGCCAAGAAGCCCGTGCA
GCTGCCCGGCTACTACTACGTGGACTCCAAGCTGGACATCACCTCCCACAACGAGGACTACACCATCGTG
GAGCAGTACGAGCGCACCGAGGGCCGCCACCACCTGTTCCTGTAGAGATCATAATCAGCCATACCACATT
TGTAGAGGTTTTACTTGCTTTAAAAAACCTCCCACACCTCCCCCTGAACCTGAAACATAAAATGAATGCA
ATTGTTGTTGTTAACTTGTTTATTGCAGCTTATAATGGTTACAAATAAAGCAATAGCATCACAAATTTCA
CAAATAAAGCATTTTTTTCACTGCATTCTAGTTGTGGTTTGTCCAAACTCATCAATGTATCTTATCATGT
CTGGATCGATGGCGCGCCTGATATCATCGATCTCGAGGCTGCATCCAACGCGTTGGGAGCTCTCCGGATC
AATTCGGCTTCAGGTACCGTCGACGATGTAGGTCACGGTCTCGAAGCCGCGGTGCGGGTGCCAGGGCGTG
CCCTTGGGCTCCCCGGGCGCGTACTCCACCTCACCCATCTGGTCCATCATGATGAACGGGTCGAGGTGGC
GGTAGTTGATCCCGGCGAACGCGCGGCGCACCGGGAAGCCCTCGCCCTCGAAACCGCTGGGCGCGGTGGT
CACGGTGAGCACGGGACGTGCGACGGCGTCGGCTGGGTGCGGATACGCGGGGCAGCGTCAGCGGGTTCTC
GACGGTCACGGCGGGCATGTCGACAAGCCGAATTGATCCACTAGAAGGCCTAATTCGGTACACTAGTTGG
CCACGTAATAAGTGTGCGTTGAATTTATTCGCAAAAACATTGCATATTTTCGGCAAAGTAAAATTTTGTT
GCATACCTTATCAAAAAATAAGTGCTGCATACTTTTTAGAGAAACCAAATAATTTTTTATTGCATACCCG
TTTTTAATAAAATACATTGCATACCCTCTTTTAATAAAAAATATTGCATACTTTGACGAAACAAATTTTC
GTTGCATACCCAATAAAAGATTATTATATTGCATACCCGTTTTTAATAAAATACATTGCATAGATCTGAA
TTCATTTTCAACGTCCTCGATAGTATAGTGGTTAGTATCCCCGCCTGTCACGCGGGAGACCGGGGTTCAA
TTCCCCGTCGGGGAGAATCTGTGATTCTTTTTTTTTTTCTTTTACTTTGTTATATAAACAATTTTTGTTT
TAATTGAATCTAATTTGCCATTGCTTTTAGGAATCTCAGGCATCCAGCAAGCGTTTGTCCGCCGAATCGC
CCATCAGTGAAGAAGATCCTGTGGCGGCTACGAAAATCTCCCCGGCCATGTCGGCCTCCACCTCCAGCGA
AAAACCCATCAGCGAGCTGGCCACCTCTGTGCTGACCCACCGCTTTCCAGACTCCACCTCCTCACCCGGC
GAACATGGCCTTGGACGAATGCAGTTGTCGATCCGCTACAGCGCCCAGCGTCAAAAACTAGACGTGACCA
TACACAAAATCCAGAAGATACCACTTCGCGATCCCAGCAATATCCCCGATCCGTATGTTAAGCTGTATCT
GTTGCCTGGACGCACCAAGGAGTCGAAACGCAAGACGAGCGTGATCAAGGACAACTGCAACCCCGTCTAC
GATGCATCCTTTGAGTACCTGATTTCCATTGCCGAACTCAGGCAGACGGAACTGGAGGTGACGGTGTGCA
CCCAAAAGGGATTCCTATCCGGCGGTAGTCCCATCATTGGCATGGTAGGTACCCGAAAGCAACCCCTTAG
TTACAGACACAGCGCGTACGTCCTTCGCATCCTTATGATTCCCAAGTACATATTCTGCAAGAGTACAGTA
TATATAGGAAAGATATCCGGGTGAACTTCGGGGTCTTCGAGAAGACCTGTTTTAGAGCTAGAAATAGCAA
GTTAAAATAAGGCTAGTCCGTTATCAACTTGAAAAAGTGGCACCGAGTCGGTGCTTTTTTGCTCACCTGT
GATTGCTCCTACTCAAATACAAAAACATCAAATTTTCTGTCAATAAAGCATATTTATTTATATTTATTTT
ACAGGAAAGAATTCCTTTTAAAGTGTATTTTAACCTATAATGAAAAACGATTAAAAAAAATACATAAAAT
AATTCGAAAATTTTTGAATAGCCCAGGTTGATAAAAATTCATTTCATACGTTTTATAACTTATGCCCCTA
AGTATTTTTTGACCATAGTGTTTCAATTCTACATTAATTTTACAGAGTAGAATGAAACGCCACCTACTCA
GCCAAGAGGCGAAAAGGTTAGCTCGCCAAGCAGAGAGGGCGCCAGTGCTCACTACTTTTTATAATTCTCA
ACTTCTTTTTCCAGACTCAGTTCGTATATATAGACCTATTTTCAATTTAACGTCGGGGTCTTCGAGAAGA
CCTGTTTTAGAGCTAGAAATAGCAAGTTAAAATAAGGCTAGTCCGTTATCAACTTGAAAAAGTGGCACCG
AGTCGGTGCTTTTTTGCCTACCTGGAGCCTGAGAGTTGTTCAATAAAATAAAAATGTTTCGTTTTTTTGC
TTTCGCCAGTATTTATTATTTTTCATCAATATGTATTCAATTTGGTATGTATTTAGTAATTGTAATATAT
AGACAATGGTTTTCCGTTGACGTACATACATCTGACGTGTGTTTATTTAGACATAATAGTTATGTTTTCA
CATCTTTTTAATGTTCGCTTAATGCGTATGCATTCTAGACAATTGTGCTCGGCAACAGTATATTTGTGGT
GTGCCAACCAACAACCTGCAGGAGCTCCAGCTTTTGTTCCCTTTAGTGAGGGTTAATTGCGCGCTTGGCG
TAATCATGGTCATAGCTGTTTCCTGTGTGAAATTGTTATCCGCTCACAATTCCACACAACATACGAGCCG
GAAGCATAAAGTGTAAAGCCTGGGGTGCCTAATGAGTGAGCTAACTCACATTAATTGCGTTGCGCTCACT
GCCCGCTTTCCAGTCGGGAAACCTGTCGTGCCAGCTGCATTAATGAATCGGCCAACGCGCGGGGAGAGGC
GGTTTGCGTATTGGGCGCTCTTCCGCTTCCTCGCTCACTGACTCGCTGCGCTCGGTCGTTCGGCTGCGGC
GAGCGGTATCAGCTCACTCAAAGGCGGTAATACGGTTATCCACAGAATCAGGGGATAACGCAGGAAAGAA
CATGTGAGCAAAAGGCCAGCAAAAGGCCAGGAACCGTAAAAAGGCCGCGTTGCTGGCGTTTTTCCATAGG
CTCCGCCCCCCTGACGAGCATCACAAAAATCGACGCTCAAGTCAGAGGTGGCGAAACCCGACAGGACTAT
AAAGATACCAGGCGTTTCCCCCTGGAAGCTCCCTCGTGCGCTCTCCTGTTCCGACCCTGCCGCTTACCGG
ATACCTGTCCGCCTTTCTCCCTTCGGGAAGCGTGGCGCTTTCTCATAGCTCACGCTGTAGGTATCTCAGT
TCGGTGTAGGTCGTTCGCTCCAAGCTGGGCTGTGTGCACGAACCCCCCGTTCAGCCCGACCGCTGCGCCT
TATCCGGTAACTATCGTCTTGAGTCCAACCCGGTAAGACACGACTTATCGCCACTGGCAGCAGCCACTGG
TAACAGGATTAGCAGAGCGAGGTATGTAGGCGGTGCTACAGAGTTCTTGAAGTGGTGGCCTAACTACGGC
TACACTAGAAGGACAGTATTTGGTATCTGCGCTCTGCTGAAGCCAGTTACCTTCGGAAAAAGAGTTGGTA
GCTCTTGATCCGGCAAACAAACCACCGCTGGTAGCGGTGGTTTTTTTGTTTGCAAGCAGCAGATTACGCG
CAGAAAAAAAGGATCTCAAGAAGATCCTTTGATCTTTTCTACGGGGTCTGACGCTCAGTGGAACGAAAAC
TCACGTTAAGGGATTTTGGTCATGAGATTATCAAAAAGGATCTTCACCTAGATCCTTTTAAATTAAAAAT
GAAGTTTTAAATCAATCTAAAGTATATATGAGTAAACTTGGTCTGACAGTTACCAATGCTTAATCAGTGA
GGCACCTATCTCAGCGATCTGTCTATTTCGTTCATCCATAGTTGCCTGACTCCCCGTCGTGTAGATAACT
ACGATACGGGAGGGCTTACCATCTGGCCCCAGTGCTGCAATGATACCGCGAGACCCACGCTCACCGGCTC
CAGATTTATCAGCAATAAACCAGCCAGCCGGAAGGGCCGAGCGCAGAAGTGGTCCTGCAACTTTATCCGC
CTCCATCCAGTCTATTAATTGTTGCCGGGAAGCTAGAGTAAGTAGTTCGCCAGTTAATAGTTTGCGCAAC
GTTGTTGCCATTGCTACAGGCATCGTGGTGTCACGCTCGTCGTTTGGTATGGCTTCATTCAGCTCCGGTT
CCCAACGATCAAGGCGAGTTACATGATCCCCCATGTTGTGCAAAAAAGCGGTTAGCTCCTTCGGTCCTCC
GATCGTTGTCAGAAGTAAGTTGGCCGCAGTGTTATCACTCATGGTTATGGCAGCACTGCATAATTCTCTT
ACTGTCATGCCATCCGTAAGATGCTTTTCTGTGACTGGTGAGTACTCAACCAAGTCATTCTGAGAATAGT
GTATGCGGCGACCGAGTTGCTCTTGCCCGGCGTCAATACGGGATAATACCGCGCCACATAGCAGAACTTT
AAAAGTGCTCATCATTGGAAAACGTTCTTCGGGGCGAAAACTCTCAAGGATCTTACCGCTGTTGAGATCC
AGTTCGATGTAACCCACTCGTGCACCCAACTGATCTTCAGCATCTTTTACTTTCACCAGCGTTTCTGGGT
GAGCAAAAACAGGAAGGCAAAATGCCGCAAAAAAGGGAATAAGGGCGACACGGAAATGTTGAATACTCAT
ACTCTTCCTTTTTCAATATTATTGAAGCATTTATCAGGGTTATTGTCTCATGAGCGGATACATATTTGAA
TGTATTTAGAAAAATAAACAAATAGGGGTTCCGCGCACATTTCCCCGAAAAGTGCCACCTAAATTGTAAG
CGTTAATATTTTGTTAAAATTCGCGTTAAATTTTTGTTAAATCAGCTCATTTTTTAACCAATAGGCCGAA
ATCGGCAAAATCCCTTATAAATCAAAAGAATAGACCGAGATAGGGT
[37 nt withheld, positions 5227-5263]
AAAGAACGTGGACTCCAACGTCAAAGG
[49 nt withheld, positions 5291-5339]
T
[91 nt withheld, positions 5341-5431]
G
[124 nt withheld, positions 5433-5556]
CCCATTCGCCATTCAGGCTGCGCAACTGTTGGGAAGGGCGATCGGTGCGGGCCTCTTCGCTATTACGCCA
GCTGGCGAAAGGGGGATGTGCTGCAAGGCGATTAAGTTGGGTAACGCCAGGGTTTTCCCAGTCACGACGT
TGTAAAACGACGGCCAGTGAATTGTAATACGACTCACTATAGGGCGAATTGGGTACAGGCGCGCCGGGAT
CTAATTCAATTAGAGACTAATTCAATTAGAGCTAATTCAATTAGGATCCAAGCTTATCGATTTCGAACCC
TCGACCGCCGGAGTATAAATAGAGGCGCTTCGTCTACGGAGCGACAATTCAATTCAAACAAGCAAAGTGA
ACACGTCGCTAAGCGAAAGCTAAGCAAATAAACAAGCGCAGCTGAACAAGCTAAACAATCGGGGTACCGC
TAGAGTCGACGGTACCGCGGGCCCGGGATCCACCGGTCGCCACCATGGTGCGCTCCTCCAAGAACGTCAT
CAAGGAGTTCATGCGCTTCAAGGTGCGCATGGAGGGCACCGTGAACGGCCACGAGTTCGAGATCGAGGGC
GAGGGCGAGGGCCGCCCCTACGAGGGCCACAACACCGTGAAGCTGAAGGTGACCAAGGGCGGCCCCCTGC
CCTTCGCCTGGGACATCCTGTCCCCCCAGTTCCAGTACGGCTCCAAGGTGTACGTGAAGCACCCCGCCGA
CATCCCCGACTACAAGAAGCTGTCCTTCCCCGAGGGCTTCAAGTGGGAGCGCGTGATGAACTTCGAGGAC
GGCGGCGTGGTGACCGTGACCCAGGACTCCTCCCTGCAGGACGGCTGCTTCATCTACAAGGTGAAGTTCA
TCGGCGTGAACTTCCCCTCCGACGGCCCCGTAATGCAGAAGAAAACCATG
