Features (pLannotate 1.2.2; 23 found; start..end, strand, type, name):
      1..681     +  CDS            DsRed1: wild-type DsRed mammalian codon-optimized
    683..766     +  CDS            large T antigen (fragment): large T antigen from SV40 (simian virus 40)
    789..923     +  polyA_signal   SV40 poly(A) signal: SV40 polyadenylation signal
   1026..1095    +  protein_bind   attB: attB site for the φC31 integrase (Groth et al., 2000) phage φC31 integrase
   1337..1722    +  protein_bind   gypsy insulator: chromatin insulator from Drosophila Su(Hw), CP190, and Mod(mdg4)67.2
   1736..2532    +  promoter       dU6-1 promoter: RNA polymerase III promoter for Drosophila U6-1 snRNA (Port et al., 2014)
   2551..2626    +  misc_RNA       gRNA scaffold: guide RNA scaffold for the Streptococcus pyogenes CRISPR/Cas9 system
   2627..3047    +  promoter       dU6-3 promoter: RNA polymerase III promoter for Drosophila U6-3 snRNA (Port et al., 2014)
   3066..3141    +  misc_RNA       gRNA scaffold: guide RNA scaffold for the Streptococcus pyogenes CRISPR/Cas9 system
   3382..3427    +  protein_bind   gypsy insulator (fragment): chromatin insulator from Drosophila Su(Hw), CP190, and Mod(mdg4)67.2
   3452..3470    -  promoter       T3 promoter: promoter for bacteriophage T3 RNA polymerase
   3515..3531    -  protein_bind   lac operator: The lac repressor binds to the lac operator to inhibit transcription in E. coli. This inhibition can be relieved by adding lactose or isopropyl-β-D-thiogalactopyranoside (IPTG). lac repressor encoded by lacI
   3539..3569    -  promoter       lac promoter: promoter for the E. coli lac operon
   3584..3605    -  protein_bind   CAP binding site: CAP binding activates transcription in the presence of cAMP. E. coli catabolite activator protein
   3618..3710    -  CDS            lacI (fragment): lac repressor; lacI; The lac repressor binds to the lac operator to inhibit transcription in E. coli. This inhibition can be relieved by adding lactose or isopropyl-β-D-thiogalactopyranoside (IPTG).
   3893..4481    -  rep_origin     ori: high-copy-number ColE1/pMB1/pBR322/pUC origin of replication
   4652..5512    -  CDS            AmpR: β-lactamase; bla; confers resistance to ampicillin, carbenicillin, and related antibiotics
   5513..5617    -  promoter       AmpR promoter: bla
   5644..6002    +  rep_origin     f1 ori (sequence partly withheld): f1 bacteriophage origin of replication; arrow indicates direction of (+) strand synthesis
   6104..6259    -  CDS            lacZα (fragment): LacZα fragment of β-galactosidase; lacZ fragment
   6267..6285    +  promoter       T7 promoter: promoter for bacteriophage T7 RNA polymerase
   6390..6512    +  promoter       hsp70 promoter (fragment): Drosophila melanogaster hsp70Bb promoter
   6526..6559    +  misc_feature   MCS (fragment): multiple cloning site
>Addgene plasmid #86864 | p{CFD4-3xP3::DsRed} | addgene full sequence | sequence record 176104 | Addgene NGS Result
ATGGTACGCTCCTCCAAGAACGTCATCAAGGAGTTCATGCGCTTCAAGGTGCGCATGGAGGGCACCGTGA
ACGGCCACGAGTTCGAGATCGAGGGCGAGGGCGAGGGCCGCCCCTACGAGGGCCACAACACCGTGAAGCT
GAAGGTGACCAAGGGCGGCCCCCTGCCCTTCGCCTGGGACATCCTGTCCCCCCAGTTCCAGTACGGCTCC
AAGGTGTACGTGAAGCACCCCGCCGACATCCCCGACTACAAGAAGCTGTCCTTCCCCGAGGGCTTCAAGT
GGGAGCGCGTGATGAACTTCGAGGACGGCGGCGTGGTGACCGTGACCCAGGACTCCTCCCTGCAGGACGG
CTGCTTCATCTACAAGGTGAAGTTCATCGGCGTGAACTTCCCCTCCGACGGCCCCGTAATGCAGAAGAAA
ACCATGGGCTGGGAGGCCTCCACCGAGCGCCTGTACCCCCGCGACGGCGTGCTGAAGGGCGAGATCCACA
AGGCCCTGAAGCTGAAGGACGGCGGCCACTACCTGGTGGAGTTCAAGTCCATCTACATGGCCAAGAAGCC
CGTGCAGCTGCCCGGCTACTACTACGTGGACTCCAAGCTGGACATCACCTCCCACAACGAGGACTACACC
ATCGTGGAGCAGTACGAGCGCACCGAGGGCCGCCACCACCTGTTCCTGTAGAGATCATAATCAGCCATAC
CACATTTGTAGAGGTTTTACTTGCTTTAAAAAACCTCCCACACCTCCCCCTGAACCTGAAACATAAAATG
AATGCAATTGTTGTTGTTAACTTGTTTATTGCAGCTTATAATGGTTACAAATAAAGCAATAGCATCACAA
ATTTCACAAATAAAGCATTTTTTTCACTGCATTCTAGTTGTGGTTTGTCCAAACTCATCAATGTATCTTA
TCATGTCTGGATCGATGGCGCGCCTGATATCATCGATCTCGAGGCTGCATCCAACGCGTTGGGAGCTCTC
CGGATCAATTCGGCTTCAGGTACCGTCGACGATGTAGGTCACGGTCTCGAAGCCGCGGTGCGGGTGCCAG
GGCGTGCCCTTGGGCTCCCCGGGCGCGTACTCCACCTCACCCATCTGGTCCATCATGATGAACGGGTCGA
GGTGGCGGTAGTTGATCCCGGCGAACGCGCGGCGCACCGGGAAGCCCTCGCCCTCGAAACCGCTGGGCGC
GGTGGTCACGGTGAGCACGGGACGTGCGACGGCGTCGGCTGGTGCGGATACGCGGGGCAGCGTCAGCGGG
TTCTCGACGGTCACGGCGGGCATGTCGACAAGCCGAATTGATCCACTAGAAGGCCTAATTCGGTACACTA
GTTGGCCACGTAATAAGTGTGCGTTGAATTTATTCGCAAAAACATTGCATATTTTCGGCAAAGTAAAATT
TTGTTGCATACCTTATCAAAAAATAAGTGCTGCATACTTTTTAGAGAAACCAAATAATTTTTTATTGCAT
ACCCGTTTTTAATAAAATACATTGCATACCCTCTTTTAATAAAAAATATTGCATACTTTGACGAAACAAA
TTTTCGTTGCATACCCAATAAAAGATTATTATATTGCATACCCGTTTTTAATAAAATACATTGCATACCC
TCTTTTAATAAAGAATATTGCATACGTTGACGAAACAAATTTTCGTTGCATACCCAATAAAAGATTATTA
TATTGCATACCTTTTCTTGCCATACCATTTAGCCGATCAATTGAGATCTGAATTCATTTTCAACGTCCTC
GATAGTATAGTGGTTAGTATCCCCGCCTGTCACGCGGGAGACCGGGGTTCAATTCCCCGTCGGGGAGAAT
CTGTGATTCTTTTTTTTTTTCTTTTACTTTGTTATATAAACAATTTTTGTTTTAATTGAATCTAATTTGC
CATTGCTTTTAGGAATCTCAGGCATCCAGCAAGCGTTTGTCCGCCGAATCGCCCATCAGTGAAGAAGATC
CTGTGGCGGCTACGAAAATCTCCCCGGCCATGTCGGCCTCCACCTCCAGCGAAAAACCCATCAGCGAGCT
GGCCACCTCTGTGCTGACCCACCGCTTTCCAGACTCCACCTCCTCACCCGGCGAACATGGCCTTGGACGA
ATGCAGTTGTCGATCCGCTACAGCGCCCAGCGTCAAAAACTAGACGTGACCATACACAAAATCCAGAAGA
TACCACTTCGCGATCCCAGCAATATCCCCGATCCGTATGTTAAGCTGTATCTGTTGCCTGGACGCACCAA
GGAGTCGAAACGCAAGACGAGCGTGATCAAGGACAACTGCAACCCCGTCTACGATGCATCCTTTGAGTAC
CTGATTTCCATTGCCGAACTCAGGCAGACGGAACTGGAGGTGACGGTGTGCACCCAAAAGGGATTCCTAT
CCGGCGGTAGTCCCATCATTGGCATGGTAGGTACCCGAAAGCAACCCCTTAGTTACAGACACAGCGCGTA
CGTCCTTCGCATCCTTATGATTCCCAAGTACATATTCTGCAAGAGTACAGTATATATAGGAAAGATATCC
GGGTGAACTTCGGGGTCTTCGAGAAGACCTGTTTTAGAGCTAGAAATAGCAAGTTAAAATAAGGCTAGTC
CGTTATCAACTTGAAAAAGTGGCACCGAGTCGGTGCTTTTTTGCTCACCTGTGATTGCTCCTACTCAAAT
ACAAAAACATCAAATTTTCTGTCAATAAAGCATATTTATTTATATTTATTTTACAGGAAAGAATTCCTTT
TAAAGTGTATTTTAACCTATAATGAAAAACGATTAAAAAAAATACATAAAATAATTCGAAAATTTTTGAA
TAGCCCAGGTTGATAAAAATTCATTTCATACGTTTTATAACTTATGCCCCTAAGTATTTTTTGACCATAG
TGTTTCAATTCTACATTAATTTTACAGAGTAGAATGAAACGCCACCTACTCAGCCAAGAGGCGAAAAGGT
TAGCTCGCCAAGCAGAGAGGGCGCCAGTGCTCACTACTTTTTATAATTCTCAACTTCTTTTTCCAGACTC
AGTTCGTATATATAGACCTATTTTCAATTTAACGTCGGGGTCTTCGAGAAGACCTGTTTTAGAGCTAGAA
ATAGCAAGTTAAAATAAGGCTAGTCCGTTATCAACTTGAAAAAGTGGCACCGAGTCGGTGCTTTTTTGCC
TACCTGGAGCCTGAGAGTTGTTCAATAAAATAAAAATGTTTCGTTTTTTTGCTTTCGCCAGTATTTATTA
TTTTTCATCAATATGTATTCAATTTGGTATGTATTTAGTAATTGTAATATATAGACAATGGTTTTCCGTT
GACGTACATACATCTGACGTGTGTTTATTTAGACATAATAGTTATGTTTTCACATCTTTTTAATGTTCGC
TTAATGCGTATGCATTCTAGACAATTGTGCTCGGCAACAGTATATTTGTGGTGTGCCAACCAACAACCTG
CAGGAGCTCCAGCTTTTGTTCCCTTTAGTGAGGGTTAATTGCGCGCTTGGCGTAATCATGGTCATAGCTG
TTTCCTGTGTGAAATTGTTATCCGCTCACAATTCCACACAACATACGAGCCGGAAGCATAAAGTGTAAAG
CCTGGGGTGCCTAATGAGTGAGCTAACTCACATTAATTGCGTTGCGCTCACTGCCCGCTTTCCAGTCGGG
AAACCTGTCGTGCCAGCTGCATTAATGAATCGGCCAACGCGCGGGGAGAGGCGGTTTGCGTATTGGGCGC
TCTTCCGCTTCCTCGCTCACTGACTCGCTGCGCTCGGTCGTTCGGCTGCGGCGAGCGGTATCAGCTCACT
CAAAGGCGGTAATACGGTTATCCACAGAATCAGGGGATAACGCAGGAAAGAACATGTGAGCAAAAGGCCA
GCAAAAGGCCAGGAACCGTAAAAAGGCCGCGTTGCTGGCGTTTTTCCATAGGCTCCGCCCCCCTGACGAG
CATCACAAAAATCGACGCTCAAGTCAGAGGTGGCGAAACCCGACAGGACTATAAAGATACCAGGCGTTTC
CCCCTGGAAGCTCCCTCGTGCGCTCTCCTGTTCCGACCCTGCCGCTTACCGGATACCTGTCCGCCTTTCT
CCCTTCGGGAAGCGTGGCGCTTTCTCATAGCTCACGCTGTAGGTATCTCAGTTCGGTGTAGGTCGTTCGC
TCCAAGCTGGGCTGTGTGCACGAACCCCCCGTTCAGCCCGACCGCTGCGCCTTATCCGGTAACTATCGTC
TTGAGTCCAACCCGGTAAGACACGACTTATCGCCACTGGCAGCAGCCACTGGTAACAGGATTAGCAGAGC
GAGGTATGTAGGCGGTGCTACAGAGTTCTTGAAGTGGTGGCCTAACTACGGCTACACTAGAAGAACAGTA
TTTGGTATCTGCGCTCTGCTGAAGCCAGTTACCTTCGGAAAAAGAGTTGGTAGCTCTTGATCCGGCAAAC
AAACCACCGCTGGTAGCGGTGGTTTTTTTGTTTGCAAGCAGCAGATTACGCGCAGAAAAAAAGGATCTCA
AGAAGATCCTTTGATCTTTTCTACGGGGTCTGACGCTCAGTGGAACGAAAACTCACGTTAAGGGATTTTG
GTCATGAGATTATCAAAAAGGATCTTCACCTAGATCCTTTTAAATTAAAAATGAAGTTTTAAATCAATCT
AAAGTATATATGAGTAAACTTGGTCTGACAGTTACCAATGCTTAATCAGTGAGGCACCTATCTCAGCGAT
CTGTCTATTTCGTTCATCCATAGTTGCCTGACTCCCCGTCGTGTAGATAACTACGATACGGGAGGGCTTA
CCATCTGGCCCCAGTGCTGCAATGATACCGCGAGACCCACGCTCACCGGCTCCAGATTTATCAGCAATAA
ACCAGCCAGCCGGAAGGGCCGAGCGCAGAAGTGGTCCTGCAACTTTATCCGCCTCCATCCAGTCTATTAA
TTGTTGCCGGGAAGCTAGAGTAAGTAGTTCGCCAGTTAATAGTTTGCGCAACGTTGTTGCCATTGCTACA
GGCATCGTGGTGTCACGCTCGTCGTTTGGTATGGCTTCATTCAGCTCCGGTTCCCAACGATCAAGGCGAG
TTACATGATCCCCCATGTTGTGCAAAAAAGCGGTTAGCTCCTTCGGTCCTCCGATCGTTGTCAGAAGTAA
GTTGGCCGCAGTGTTATCACTCATGGTTATGGCAGCACTGCATAATTCTCTTACTGTCATGCCATCCGTA
AGATGCTTTTCTGTGACTGGTGAGTACTCAACCAAGTCATTCTGAGAATAGTGTATGCGGCGACCGAGTT
GCTCTTGCCCGGCGTCAATACGGGATAATACCGCGCCACATAGCAGAACTTTAAAAGTGCTCATCATTGG
AAAACGTTCTTCGGGGCGAAAACTCTCAAGGATCTTACCGCTGTTGAGATCCAGTTCGATGTAACCCACT
CGTGCACCCAACTGATCTTCAGCATCTTTTACTTTCACCAGCGTTTCTGGGTGAGCAAAAACAGGAAGGC
AAAATGCCGCAAAAAAGGGAATAAGGGCGACACGGAAATGTTGAATACTCATACTCTTCCTTTTTCAATA
TTATTGAAGCATTTATCAGGGTTATTGTCTCATGAGCGGATACATATTTGAATGTATTTAGAAAAATAAA
CAAATAGGGGTTCCGCGCACATTTCCCCGAAAAGTGCCACCTG
[124 nt withheld, positions 5644-5767]
C
[91 nt withheld, positions 5769-5859]
A
[49 nt withheld, positions 5861-5909]
CCTTTGACGTTGGAGTCCACGTTCTTT
[37 nt withheld, positions 5937-5973]
ACCCTATCTCGGTCTATTCTTTTGATTTATAAGGGATTTTGCCGATTTCGGCCTATTGGTTAAAAAAATG
AGCTGATTTAACAAAAATTTAACGCGAATTTTAACAAAATATTAACGCTTACAATTTCCATTCGCCATTC
AGGCTGCGCAACTGTTGGGAAGGGCGATCGGTGCGGGCCTCTTCGCTATTACGCCAGCTGGCGAAAGGGG
GATGTGCTGCAAGGCGATTAAGTTGGGTAACGCCAGGGTTTTCCCAGTCACGACGTTGTAAAACGACGGC
CAGTGAGCGCGCGTAATACGACTCACTATAGGGCGAATTGGGTACAGGCGCGCCGGGATCTAATTCAATT
AGAGACTAATTCAATTAGAGCTAATTCAATTAGGATCCAAGCTTATCGATTTCGAACCCTCGACCGCCGG
AGTATAAATAGAGGCGCTTCGTCTACGGAGCGACAATTCAATTCAAACAAGCAAAGTGAACACGTCGCTA
AGCGAAAGCTAAGCAAATAAACAAGCGCAGCTGAACAAGCTAAACAATCGGGGTACCGCTAGAGTCGACG
GTACCGCGGGCCCGGGATCCACCGGTCGCCACC
